>Addgene plasmid #159823 | pSEM319 - array co-injection fragment mosTI unc-119 | addgene full sequence | sequence record 317424 | Addgene NGS Result
GTAAAACGACGGCCAGTCATGCATAATCCGCACGCATCTGGAATAAGGAAGTGCCATTCCGCCTGACCTG
ATATCAAGAGTTAGTTGAGCGGAACTAATCTGATTTAAATTTTCAGATGCCACGTCCACCTCCAAGTACA
GAACAAGGTATCACCACCGAATCCGAACTGGCCAAAAAAGCGCAGATCACCCCGAACGACGTGCTGGCCC
TGCCAGGCATTACCCAAGGCTTCCTGTGCAGCCCAAGCGCGAACATTTATAACATTGAGTTTACCAAGTT
TCAGATCCGCGATCTGGATACCGAGCAGGTAAGTTTAAACATATATATACTAACTAACCCTGATTATTTA
AATTTTCAGGTGCTGTTTGAGATTGCGAAGCCGGAAAACGACCAGGAGAACGATGAATCCCCGCAAGAAA
GCGCCCGCTACGTGCGCTACCGCTTTGCGCCGAACTTTCTCAAACTCAAAACCGTGGGAGCGACCGTCGA
ATTTAAGGTAAGTTTAAACAGTTCGGTACTAACTAACCATACATATTTAAATTTTCAGGTGGGCGATATT
CCAATTCATCATTTTCGTATGATTGAACGCCATTTCTTTAAAGATCGCCTCCTGAAGTGCTTTGATTTCG
AATTTGGATTTTGCATTCCAAACAGCCGTAACAACTGCGAACATATCTATGAGTTTCCGCAACTGAGCCA
GCAGCTCATGGATGATATGATCAACAACCCGAACGAAACCCGTAGCGACAGCTTTTACTTTGTCGATAAC
AAACTCGTGATGCACAACAAAGCGGACTATAGCTACGATGCGTAAATCTTCATTGTTGAGTTTATCTTGT
TGATTTTTGAATAAATTATCAACTCTTTACTTTTTAATGGGTTATGAAATAAATAAACATTGAAAACTGA
TAAACAACGTTCATCTCTAGGCTAGGTGGAGGCTCAGTGATGATAAGTCTGCGATGGTGGATGCATGTGT
CATGGTCATAGCTGTTTCCTGTGTGAAATTGTTATCCGCTCAGAGGGCACAATCCTATTCCGCGCTATCC
GACAATCTCCAAGACATTAGGTGGAGTTCAGTTCGGCGTATGGCATATGTCGCTGGAAAGAACATGTGAG
CAAAAGGCCAGCAAAAGGCCAGGAACCGTAAAAAGGCCGCGTTGCTGGCGTTTTTCCATAGGCTCCGCCC
CCCTGACGAGCATCACAAAAATCGACGCTCAAGTCAGAGGTGGCGAAACCCGACAGGACTATAAAGATAC
CAGGCGTTTCCCCCTGGAAGCTCCCTCGTGCGCTCTCCTGTTCCGACCCTGCCGCTTACCGGATACCTGT
CCGCCTTTCTCCCTTCGGGAAGCGTGGCGCTTTCTCATAGCTCACGCTGTAGGTATCTCAGTTCGGTGTA
GGTCGTTCGCTCCAAGCTGGGCTGTGTGCACGAACCCCCCGTTCAGCCCGACCGCTGCGCCTTATCCGGT
AACTATCGTCTTGAGTCCAACCCGGTAAGACACGACTTATCGCCACTGGCAGCAGCCACTGGTAACAGGA
TTAGCAGAGCGAGGTATGTAGGCGGTGCTACAGAGTTCTTGAAGTGGTGGCCTAACTACGGCTACACTAG
AAGAACAGTATTTGGTATCTGCGCTCTGCTGAAGCCAGTTACCTTCGGAAAAAGAGTTGGTAGCTCTTGA
TCCGGCAAACAAACCACCGCTGGTAGCGGTGGTTTTTTTGTTTGCAAGCAGCAGATTACGCGCAGAAAAA
AAGGATCTCAAGAAGATCCTTTGATCTTTTCTACGGGGTCTGACGCTCTATTCAACAAAGCCGCCGTCCC
GTCAAGTCAGCGTAAATGGGTAGGGGGCTTCAAATCGTCCTCGTGATACCAATTCGGAGCCTGCTTTTTT
GTACAAACTTGTTGATAATGGCAATTCAAGGATCTTCACCTAGATCCTTTTAAATTAAAAATGAAGTTTT
AAATCAATCTAAAGTATATATGAGTAAACTTGGTCTGACAGTTACCAATGCTTAATCAGTGAGGCACCTA
TCTCAGCGATCTGTCTATTTCGTTCATCCATAGTTGCCTGACTCCCCGTCGTGTAGATAACTACGATACG
GGAGGGCTTACCATCTGGCCCCAGTGCTGCAATGATACCGCGAGAGCCACGCTCACCGGCTCCAGATTTA
TCAGCAATAAACCAGCCAGCCGGAAGGGCCGAGCGCAGAAGTGGTCCTGCAACTTTATCCGCCTCCATCC
AGTCTATTAATTGTTGCCGGGAAGCTAGAGTAAGTAGTTCGCCAGTTAATAGTTTGCGCAACGTTGTTGC
CATTGCTACAGGCATCGTGGTGTCACGCTCGTCGTTTGGTATGGCTTCATTCAGCTCCGGTTCCCAACGA
TCAAGGCGAGTTACATGATCCCCCATGTTGTGCAAAAAAGCGGTTAGCTCCTTCGGTCCTCCGATCGTTG
TCAGAAGTAAGTTGGCCGCAGTGTTATCACTCATGGTTATGGCAGCACTGCATAATTCTCTTACTGTCAT
GCCATCCGTAAGATGCTTTTCTGTGACTGGTGAGTACTCAACCAAGTCATTCTGAGAATAGTGTATGCGG
CGACCGAGTTGCTCTTGCCCGGCGTCAATACGGGATAATACCGCGCCACATAGCAGAACTTTAAAAGTGC
TCATCATTGGAAAACGTTCTTCGGGGCGAAAACTCTCAAGGATCTTACCGCTGTTGAGATCCAGTTCGAT
GTAACCCACTCGTGCACCCAACTGATCTTCAGCATCTTTTACTTTCACCAGCGTTTCTGGGTGAGCAAAA
ACAGGAAGGCAAAATGCCGCAAAAAAGGGAATAAGGGCGACACGGAAATGTTGAATACTCATACTCTTCC
TTTTTCAATATTATTGAAGCATTTATCAGGGTTATTGTCTCATGAGCGGATACATATTTGAATGTATTTA
GAAAAATAAACAAATAGGGGTTCCGCGCACATTTCCCCGAAAAGTGCCAGATACCTGAAACAAAACCCAT
CGTACGGCCAAGGAAGTCTCCAATAACTGTGATCCACCACAAGCGCCAGGGTTTTCCCAGTCACGACGTT
Features (pLannotate 1.2.2; 6 found; start..end, strand, type, name):
    114..812     +  CDS            unc-119: UN119_CAEEL - Experimental evidence at protein level: Swiss-Prot protein existence level 1. Myristoyl-binding protein that acts as a cargo adapter: specifically binds the myristoyl moiety of a subset of N-terminally myristoylated proteins and is required for their localization. Plays a key role in ciliary membrane localization of proteins. Required for the establishment or function of the nervous system. From Caenorhabditis elegans.
   1173..1761    -  rep_origin     ori: high-copy-number ColE1/pMB1/pBR322/pUC origin of replication
   1878..1902    -  protein_bind   attB1: mutant version of attB; recombination site for the Gateway® BP reaction BP Clonase™
   2002..2862    -  CDS            AmpR: β-lactamase; bla; confers resistance to ampicillin, carbenicillin, and related antibiotics
   2863..2967    -  promoter       AmpR promoter: bla
   3054..17      -  CDS            lacZα (fragment) (across the origin): LacZα fragment of β-galactosidase; lacZ fragment
