[The description below was written by a language model from this plasmid's Addgene catalogue record and pLannotate feature annotations shown in this document.]
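Description:
pSEM319 is a small (about 3.1 kb) high-copy plasmid built on the pTwist Amp High Copy synthetic-gene backbone and classed as a C. elegans worm expression vector. It is propagated in E. coli through a ColE1/pUC-type origin of replication and selected with ampicillin through a β-lactamase gene driven by its native bla promoter. The annotation also picks up two apparent backbone remnants: an attB1-like Gateway recombination site and a short lacZα fragment spanning the sequence origin. The record assigns no function to either.

The payload is a C. elegans fragment described as the "array co-injection fragment" for the MosTI (modular safe-harbor transgene insertion) system with unc-119 selection. The only insert feature detected is a roughly 700 bp region matching unc-119 coding sequence. unc-119 encodes a myristoyl-binding cargo adapter needed for nervous system function, and it is widely used as a rescue marker because mutants have an obvious movement defect. No promoter, terminator or reporter is annotated. The record does not say which portion of the gene is carried or which flanking homology accompanies it.

The stated purpose is single-copy or array insertion by MosTI using split unc-119 selection. In a split-marker scheme, the injected DNA and the genomic landing site each hold an incomplete part of the marker, so a functional gene, and therefore rescue, should arise only after correct recombination at the target locus. As its name suggests, this plasmid supplies the unc-119 piece that is co-injected with other DNA. This allows extrachromosomal arrays, as well as single-copy transgenes, to be integrated at a safe-harbor site.
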