Addgene plasmid #159823: pSEM319 - array co-injection fragment mosTI unc-119
Purpose: Single copy or array insertion by MosTI using split unc-119 selection
Depositing lab: Christian Froekjaer-Jensen. Depositing organization: King Abdullah University of Science and Technology (KAUST). Publication: Modular safe-harbor transgene insertion (MosTI) for targeted single-copy and extrachromosomal array integration in C. elegans. El Mouridi S, Alkhaldi F, Frokjaer-Jensen C. G3 (Bethesda). 2022 Jul 28. pii: 6651068. doi: 10.1093/g3journal/jkac184. PubMed 35900171.
Backbone
  Vector backbone: pTwist+Amp+High+Copy
  Vector type: Worm Expression
Growth in bacteria
  Bacterial resistance: Ampicillin, 100 μg/mL
  Growth temperature: 37°C
  Growth strain: DH5alpha
  Copy number: High Copy
Gene/Insert
  Gene/Insert name: array co-injection fragment mosTI unc-119
  Species: C. elegans (nematode)
  Mutation: Not applicable
  Cloning method: Unknown
Terms and licenses: Academic/Nonprofit Terms; Industry Terms: Not Available to Industry
Depositor comments: See www.wormbuilder.org for more information. Please visit https://www.biorxiv.org/content/10.1101/2022.04.19.488726v3 for bioRxiv preprint.
How to cite: pSEM319 - array co-injection fragment mosTI unc-119 was a gift from Christian Froekjaer-Jensen (Addgene plasmid # 159823 ; http://n2t.net/addgene:159823 ; RRID:Addgene_159823)
